Addgene plasmid #248803: His6-mCherry-Flag-LplAW37V and L172A
Purpose: Constructs used for LplA-catalyzed labeling in mammalian cells. LplA is expressed as a fusion with mCherry.
Depositing lab: Alice Ting. Depositing organization: Stanford University. Publication: Computational design of conformation-biasing mutations to alter protein functions. Cavanagh PE, Xue AG, Dai SA, Qiang A, Matsui T, Ting AY. Science. 2026 Jan 8:eadv7953. doi: 10.1126/science.adv7953. PubMed 41505504.
Backbone
  Vector backbone: pcDNA3
  Vector type: Mammalian Expression
  Selectable markers: mTagBFP2
Growth in bacteria
  Bacterial resistance: Ampicillin, 100 μg/mL
  Growth temperature: 37°C
  Growth strain: DH5alpha
  Copy number: High Copy
Gene/Insert
  Gene/Insert name: LplA
  Species: E. coli
  Mutation: W37V and L172A
  Tag / fusion protein: 6xHis-mCherry-Flag (N terminal on insert)
  Cloning method: Restriction Enzyme; 5′ cloning site unknown (unknown if destroyed)
Terms and licenses: Academic/Nonprofit Terms; Industry Terms: Not Available to Industry
Depositor comments: Please visit https://doi.org/10.1101/2025.05.03.652001 for bioRxiv preprint.
How to cite: His6-mCherry-Flag-LplAW37V and L172A was a gift from Alice Ting (Addgene plasmid # 248803 ; http://n2t.net/addgene:248803 ; RRID:Addgene_248803)
