[The description below was written by a language model from this plasmid's Addgene catalogue record and pLannotate feature annotations shown in this document.]
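Description:
His6-mCherry-Flag-LplAW37V and L172A is a pcDNA3-based mammalian expression plasmid of about 9.4 kb that encodes the E. coli lipoate-protein ligase LplA carrying the W37V and L172A substitutions. It is propagated in E. coli as a high-copy plasmid through a ColE1/pUC-type origin and selected with ampicillin via the β-lactamase gene. An f1 origin and remnants of lac regulatory sequence are also annotated in the backbone.

The main cassette is driven by the CMV immediate-early enhancer and promoter, with a T7 promoter just upstream of the coding region. It encodes a single fusion protein: an N-terminal 6xHis tag, then mCherry, then a FLAG epitope, then the LplA mutant. The annotation software labels the His and FLAG tags as fragments of larger composite tags. The transcript ends with a WPRE, which enhances post-transcriptional expression, followed by an SV40 polyadenylation signal.

A second, independent unit uses the human PGK promoter to express mTagBFP2 with a bGH poly(A) signal. The catalogue lists this blue fluorescent protein as the selectable marker, so it presumably identifies transfected cells. The feature table also shows the SV40 promoter-driven neomycin resistance cassette typical of pcDNA3, although the catalogue does not list it as a marker.

According to the record, the plasmid is used for LplA-catalyzed labeling in mammalian cells. The mCherry fusion reports ligase expression, and the epitope tags allow detection or purification. The record does not state the functional effect of either substitution, beyond the construct's link to work on computationally designed conformation-biasing mutations.
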