Features (pLannotate 1.2.2; 29 found; start..end, strand, type, name):
    143..264     -  polyA_signal   SV40 poly(A) signal: SV40 polyadenylation signal
    273..861     -  misc_feature   WPRE: woodchuck hepatitis virus posttranscriptional regulatory element
    887..1900    -  CDS            lplA: LPLA_ECOLI - Also known as yjjF. Experimental evidence at protein level: Swiss-Prot protein existence level 1. Catalyzes both the ATP-dependent activation of exogenously supplied lipoate to lipoyl-AMP and the transfer of the activated lipoyl onto the lipoyl domains of lipoate-dependent enzymes. Is also able to catalyze very poorly the transfer of lipoyl and octanoyl moiety from their acyl carrier protein. From Escherichia coli (strain K12).
   1899..1921    -  CDS            3xFLAG (fragment): three tandem FLAG® epitope tags
   1934..2641    -  CDS            mCherry: mCherry is a basic (constitutively fluorescent) red fluorescent protein published in 2004, derived from Discosoma sp.. It is reported to be a very rapidly-maturing monomer with low acid sensitivity.
   2651..2671    -  CDS            capTEV™ (fragment): composite tag for in vivo biotinylation, TEV protease cleavage, and 6xHis tagging
   2712..2730    -  promoter       T7 promoter: promoter for bacteriophage T7 RNA polymerase
   2746..2779    -  LTR            5' LTR (truncated) (fragment): truncated 5' long terminal repeat (LTR) from HIV-1
   2775..2978    -  promoter       CMV promoter: human cytomegalovirus (CMV) immediate early promoter
   2979..3358    -  enhancer       CMV enhancer: human cytomegalovirus immediate early enhancer
   3513..3565    +  misc_feature   bom (fragment): basis of mobility region from pBR322
   3624..3728    +  promoter       AmpR promoter: bla
   3729..4589    +  CDS            AmpR: β-lactamase; bla; confers resistance to ampicillin, carbenicillin, and related antibiotics
   4760..5348    +  rep_origin     ori: high-copy-number ColE1/pMB1/pBR322/pUC origin of replication
   5531..5623    +  CDS            lacI (fragment): lac repressor; lacI; The lac repressor binds to the lac operator to inhibit transcription in E. coli. This inhibition can be relieved by adding lactose or isopropyl-β-D-thiogalactopyranoside (IPTG).
   5636..5657    +  protein_bind   CAP binding site: CAP binding activates transcription in the presence of cAMP. E. coli catabolite activator protein
   5672..5702    +  promoter       lac promoter: promoter for the E. coli lac operon
   5710..5726    +  protein_bind   lac operator: The lac repressor binds to the lac operator to inhibit transcription in E. coli. This inhibition can be relieved by adding lactose or isopropyl-β-D-thiogalactopyranoside (IPTG). lac repressor encoded by lacI
   5799..5920    -  polyA_signal   SV40 poly(A) signal: SV40 polyadenylation signal
   5915..6073    -  CDS            ble (fragment): BLE_KLEPN - Experimental evidence at protein level: Swiss-Prot protein existence level 1. Binding protein with a strong affinity to the bleomycin family of antibiotics. Binds to CL990; an antimitotic-antibiotic compound. From Klebsiella pneumoniae.
   6097..6888    -  CDS            neo: KKA2_KLEPN - Also known as kan, nptII. Experimental evidence at protein level: Swiss-Prot protein existence level 1. Resistance to kanamycin, neomycin, paromomycin, ribostamycin, butirosin and gentamicin B. From Klebsiella pneumoniae.
   6955..7284    -  promoter       SV40 promoter: SV40 enhancer and early promoter
   7298..7726    -  rep_origin     f1 ori (sequence partly withheld): f1 bacteriophage origin of replication; arrow indicates direction of (+) strand synthesis
   7747..7768    -  promoter       SV40 promoter (fragment): SV40 enhancer and early promoter
   7772..7996    -  polyA_signal   bGH poly(A) signal: bovine growth hormone polyadenylation signal
   8022..8040    +  promoter       SP6 promoter: promoter for bacteriophage SP6 RNA polymerase
   8068..8568    +  promoter       hPGK promoter: human phosphoglycerate kinase 1 promoter
   8583..9293    +  CDS            mTagBFP2: mTagBFP2 is a basic (constitutively fluorescent) blue fluorescent protein published in 2011, derived from Entacmaea quadricolor. It is reported to be a very rapidly-maturing monomer with very low acid sensitivity.
   9308..136     +  polyA_signal   bGH poly(A) signal (across the origin): bovine growth hormone polyadenylation signal
>Addgene plasmid #248803 | His6-mCherry-Flag-LplAW37V and L172A | addgene full sequence | sequence record 495399 | Addgene NGS Result
CTCCCACTGTCCTTTCCTAATAAAATGAGGAAATTGCATCGCATTGTCTGAGTAGGTGTCATTCTATTCT
GGGGGGTGGGGTGGGGCAGGACAGCAAGGGGGAGGATTGGGAAGACAATAGCAGGCATGCTGGGGACAAT
TGTAAGATACATTGATGAGTTTGGACAAACCACAACTAGAATGCAGTGAAAAAAATGCTTTATTTGTGAA
ATTTGTGATGCTATTGCTTTATTTGTAACCATTATAAGCTGCAATAAACAAGTTTTAATTAAGCGGGGAG
GCGGCCCAAAGGGAGATCCGACTCGTCTGAGGGCGAAGGCGAAGACGCGGAAGAGGCCGCAGAGCCGGCA
GCAGGCCGCGGGAAGGAAGGTCCGCTGGATTGAGGGCCGAAGGGACGTAGCAGAAGGACGTCCCGCGCAG
AATCCAGGTGGCAACATAGGCGAGCAGCCAAGGAAAGGACGATGATTTCCCCGACAACACCACGGAATTG
TCAGTGCCCAACAGCCGAGCCCCTGTCCAGCAGCGGGCAAGGCAGGCGGCGATGAGTTCCGCCGTGGCAA
TAGGGAGGGGGAAAGCGAAAGTCCCGGAAAGGAGCTGACAGGTGGTGGCAATGCCCCAACCAGTGGGGGT
TGCGTCAGCAAACACAGTGCACACCACGCCACGTTGCCTGACAACGGGCCACAACTCCTCATAAAGAGAC
AGCAACCAGGATTTATACAAGGAGGAGAAAATGAAAGCCATACGGGAAGCAATAGCATGATACAAAGGCA
TTAAAGCAGCGTATCCACATAGCGTAAAAGGAGCAACATAGTTAAGAATACCAGTCAATCTTTCACAAAT
TTTGTAATCCAGAGGTTGATTTCGCGAGATATCTGCAGAATTCTTATCTCACGGCGCCGGCCATCCAGGC
GCTCAGCTCTCTCAGCTCCTTCTCCTGCTCGGGGAAGTCCACCAGCAGGGCCTCGCACTCCTGCTGCAGC
ATGTCGGCTCTGTACAGGCAGCCCTGCAGTCTGCCGGCCAGGGCCTCCAGGGGGGCGGGGTTCAGGCTGT
CGGTGAACACCTGGGCTCTGGTGATGTGGCCCTTCTCCACGTCGAAGTGCAGCTCCACGCCGCCCCAGGT
GAATCTCTCGTCCAGCAGGTGGCTGAAGGCGGGGGCCTGGCCGAAGTTCCACTCCCAGCTGCTCTGTCTG
GCGAAGGTCTCGGCGAAGTTGGGCAGGTCGGGGGTCTTGTTGGGGCTGATGATCTCGGCCTCCACTCTCT
CGCCGTAGTGGGCGAAGAAGGCCTCGGTGATGGCCTCGCACACCTGCTCGTGGGTGATGCCGGGCAGCAG
CTCGGTCAGGTTGGTCACTCTGCTTCTCACGCTGGTGATGCCCTTGGCGGCTGCCTTCTTCTTGTCGGGG
TTCAGGTAGTTGGCCAGTCTGCTCAGGTCGGCGTTCAGCAGCAGGGTGCCGTGGTGGAAGCCTCTGTCCT
TGGTCTCTCTGTAGGCGCTGCCGCTCACCTTTCTGTCGCCCTCCACGGTCTTCACCACCAGGTCGTTTCT
GCCGCTGGCCTCGGCGCTCACGCCCAGGGCGTTCAGGGCGTTCAGCACGATGCTGGTGCTGATGGTCTTG
TCGTACTCGGGCTTGCCGGCCATGAAGGTGAAGCAGGTGTTGCCCAGGTCGTGGAACACGGCGCCGCCGC
CGCTGCTTCTTCTGGCCAGTCTCACGTTGTCCTCCTCCATTCTTCTGGTGTTGCACTCCTTCCAGGGGTT
CTGGGCTCTGCCGATCACCACGGTGTCGGCGTTTCTCACCAGGAACAGCACTCTCTGGGTGGCGGGCATC
TGTCTGAAGATGCACTCCTCCACGGCCAGGTTGAACCAGGGGTCGTAGCTGTCGCTGATCAGCAGTCTCA
GGGTGCTCATCTTATCGTCGTCATCCTTGTAGTCTGGATCCTTCTTGTACAGCTCGTCCATGCCGCCGGT
GGAGTGGCGGCCCTCGGCGCGTTCGTACTGTTCCACGATGGTGTAGTCCTCGTTGTGGGAGGTGATGTCC
AACTTGATGTTGACGTTGTAGGCGCCGGGCAGCTGCACGGGCTTCTTGGCCTTGTAGGTGGTCTTGACCT
CAGCGTCGTAGTGGCCGCCGTCCTTCAGCTTCAGCCTCTGCTTGATCTCGCCCTTCAGGGCGCCGTCCTC
GGGGTACATCCGCTCGGAGGAGGCCTCCCAGCCCATGGTCTTCTTCTGCATTACGGGGCCGTCGGAGGGG
AAGTTGGTGCCGCGCAGCTTCACCTTGTAGATGAACTCGCCGTCCTGCAGGGAGGAGTCCTGGGTCACGG
TCACCACGCCGCCGTCCTCGAAGTTCATCACGCGCTCCCACTTGAAGCCCTCGGGGAAGGACAGCTTCAA
GTAGTCGGGGATGTCGGCGGGGTGCTTCACGTAGGCCTTGGAGCCGTACATGAACTGAGGGGACAGGATG
TCCCAGGCGAAGGGCAGGGGGCCACCCTTGGTCACCTTCAGCTTGGCGGTCTGGGTGCCCTCGTAGGGGC
GGCCCTCGCCCTCGCCCTCGATCTCGAACTCGTGGCCGTTCACGGAGCCCTCCATGTGCACCTTGAAGCG
CATGAACTCCTTGATGATGGCCATGTTATCCTCCTCGCCCTTGCTCACCATGCTAGCCATACCATGATGA
TGATGATGATGAGAACCCCGCACCATGGTGGCGGCCGCAAGCTTGGGTCTCCCTATAGTGAGTCGTATTA
ATTTCGATAAGCCAGTAAGCAGTGGGTTCTCTAGTTAGCCAGAGAGCTCTGCTTATATAGACCTCCCACC
GTACACGCCTACCGCCCATTTGCGTCAATGGGGCGGAGTTGTTACGACATTTTGGAAAGTCCCGTTGATT
TTGGTGCCAAAACAAACTCCCATTGACGTCAATGGGGTGGAGACTTGGAAATCCCCGTGAGTCAAACCGC
TATCCACGCCCATTGATGTACTGCCAAAACCGCATCACCATGGTAATAGCGATGACTAATACGTAGATGT
ACTGCCAAGTAGGAAAGTCCCATAAGGTCATGTACTGGGCATAATGCCAGGCGGGCCATTTACCGTCATT
GACGTCAATAGGGGGCGTACTTGGCATATGATACACTTGATGTACTGCCAAGTGGGCAGTTTACCGTAAA
TACTCCACCCATTGACGTCAATGGAAAGTCCCTATTGGCGTTACTATGGGAACATACGTCATTATTGACG
TCAATGGGCGGGGGTCGTTGGGCGGTCAGCCAGGCGGGCCATTTACCGTAAGTTATGTAACGCGGAACTC
CATATATGGGCTATGAACTAATGACCCCGTAATTGATTACTATTAATAACTAGTCAATAATCAATGTCAA
CGCGTATATCTGGCCCGTACATCGCGAAGCAGCGCAAAACGCCTAACCCTAAGCAGATTCTTCATGCAAT
TGTCGGTCAAGCCTTGCCTTGTTGTAGCTTAAATTTTGCTCGCGCACTACTCAGCGACCTCCAACACACA
AGCAGGGAGCAGATACTGGCTTAACTATGCGGCATCAGAGCAGATTGTACTGAGAGTGCACCATAGGGGA
TCGGGAGATCTCCCGATCCGTCGACGTCAGGTGGCACTTTTCGGGGAAATGTGCGCGGAACCCCTATTTG
TTTATTTTTCTAAATACATTCAAATATGTATCCGCTCATGAGACAATAACCCTGATAAATGCTTCAATAA
TATTGAAAAAGGAAGAGTATGAGTATTCAACATTTCCGTGTCGCCCTTATTCCCTTTTTTGCGGCATTTT
GCCTTCCTGTTTTTGCTCACCCAGAAACGCTGGTGAAAGTAAAAGATGCTGAAGATCAGTTGGGTGCACG
AGTGGGTTACATCGAACTGGATCTCAACAGCGGTAAGATCCTTGAGAGTTTTCGCCCCGAAGAACGTTTT
CCAATGATGAGCACTTTTAAAGTTCTGCTATGTGGCGCGGTATTATCCCGTATTGACGCCGGGCAAGAGC
AACTCGGTCGCCGCATACACTATTCTCAGAATGACTTGGTTGAGTACTCACCAGTCACAGAAAAGCATCT
TACGGATGGCATGACAGTAAGAGAATTATGCAGTGCTGCCATAACCATGAGTGATAACACTGCGGCCAAC
TTACTTCTGACAACGATCGGAGGACCGAAGGAGCTAACCGCTTTTTTGCACAACATGGGGGATCATGTAA
CTCGCCTTGATCGTTGGGAACCGGAGCTGAATGAAGCCATACCAAACGACGAGCGTGACACCACGATGCC
TGTAGCAATGGCAACAACGTTGCGCAAACTATTAACTGGCGAACTACTTACTCTAGCTTCCCGGCAACAA
TTAATAGACTGGATGGAGGCGGATAAAGTTGCAGGACCACTTCTGCGCTCGGCCCTTCCGGCTGGCTGGT
TTATTGCTGATAAATCTGGAGCCGGTGAGCGTGGGTCTCGCGGTATCATTGCAGCACTGGGGCCAGATGG
TAAGCCCTCCCGTATCGTAGTTATCTACACGACGGGGAGTCAGGCAACTATGGATGAACGAAATAGACAG
ATCGCTGAGATAGGTGCCTCACTGATTAAGCATTGGTAACTGTCAGACCAAGTTTACTCATATATACTTT
AGATTGATTTAAAACTTCATTTTTAATTTAAAAGGATCTAGGTGAAGATCCTTTTTGATAATCTCATGAC
CAAAATCCCTTAACGTGAGTTTTCGTTCCACTGAGCGTCAGACCCCGTAGAAAAGATCAAAGGATCTTCT
TGAGATCCTTTTTTTCTGCGCGTAATCTGCTGCTTGCAAACAAAAAAACCACCGCTACCAGCGGTGGTTT
GTTTGCCGGATCAAGAGCTACCAACTCTTTTTCCGAAGGTAACTGGCTTCAGCAGAGCGCAGATACCAAA
TACTGTTCTTCTAGTGTAGCCGTAGTTAGGCCACCACTTCAAGAACTCTGTAGCACCGCCTACATACCTC
GCTCTGCTAATCCTGTTACCAGTGGCTGCTGCCAGTGGCGATAAGTCGTGTCTTACCGGGTTGGACTCAA
GACGATAGTTACCGGATAAGGCGCAGCGGTCGGGCTGAACGGGGGGTTCGTGCACACAGCCCAGCTTGGA
GCGAACGACCTACACCGAACTGAGATACCTACAGCGTGAGCTATGAGAAAGCGCCACGCTTCCCGAAGGG
AGAAAGGCGGACAGGTATCCGGTAAGCGGCAGGGTCGGAACAGGAGAGCGCACGAGGGAGCTTCCAGGGG
GAAACGCCTGGTATCTTTATAGTCCTGTCGGGTTTCGCCACCTCTGACTTGAGCGTCGATTTTTGTGATG
CTCGTCAGGGGGGCGGAGCCTATGGAAAAACGCCAGCAACGCGGCCTTTTTACGGTTCCTGGCCTTTTGC
TGGCCTTTTGCTCACATGTTCTTTCCTGCGTTATCCCCTGATTCTGTGGATAACCGTATTACCGCCTTTG
AGTGAGCTGATACCGCTCGCCGCAGCCGAACGACCGAGCGCAGCGAGTCAGTGAGCGAGGAAGCGGAAGA
GCGCCCAATACGCAAACCGCCTCTCCCCGCGCGTTGGCCGATTCATTAATGCAGCTGGCACGACAGGTTT
CCCGACTGGAAAGCGGGCAGTGAGCGCAACGCAATTAATGTGAGTTAGCTCACTCATTAGGCACCCCAGG
CTTTACACTTTATGCTTCCGGCTCGTATGTTGTGTGGAATTGTGAGCGGATAACAATTTCACACAGGAAA
CAGCTATGACCATGATTACGCCAAGCTCTAGCTAGAGGTCGACGGTATACAGACATGATAAGATACATTG
ATGAGTTTGGACAAACCACAACTAGAATGCAGTGAAAAAAATGCTTTATTTGTGAAATTTGTGATGCTAT
TGCTTTATTTGTAACCATTATAAGCTGCAATAAACAAGTTGGGGTGGGCGAAGAACTCCAGCATGAGATC
CCCGCGCTGGAGGATCATCCAGCCGGCGTCCCGGAAAACGATTCCGAAGCCCAACCTTTCATAGAAGGCG
GCGGTGGAATCGAAATCTCGTGATGGCAGGTTGGGCGTCGCTTGGTCGGTCATTTCGAACCCCAGAGTCC
CGCTCAGAAGAACTCGTCAAGAAGGCGATAGAAGGCGATGCGCTGCGAATCGGGAGCGGCGATACCGTAA
AGCACGAGGAAGCGGTCAGCCCATTCGCCGCCAAGCTCTTCAGCAATATCACGGGTAGCCAACGCTATGT
CCTGATAGCGGTCCGCCACACCCAGCCGGCCACAGTCGATGAATCCAGAAAAGCGGCCATTTTCCACCAT
GATATTCGGCAAGCAGGCATCGCCATGGGTCACGACGAGATCCTCGCCGTCGGGCATGCGCGCCTTGAGC
CTGGCGAACAGTTCGGCTGGCGCGAGCCCCTGATGCTCTTCGTCCAGATCATCCTGATCGACAAGACCGG
CTTCCATCCGAGTACGTGCTCGCTCGATGCGATGTTTCGCTTGGTGGTCGAATGGGCAGGTAGCCGGATC
AAGCGTATGCAGCCGCCGCATTGCATCAGCCATGATGGATACTTTCTCGGCAGGAGCAAGGTGAGATGAC
AGGAGATCCTGCCCCGGCACTTCGCCCAATAGCAGCCAGTCCCTTCCCGCTTCAGTGACAACGTCGAGCA
CAGCTGCGCAAGGAACGCCCGTCGTGGCCAGCCACGATAGCCGCGCTGCCTCGTCCTGCAGTTCATTCAG
GGCACCGGACAGGTCGGTCTTGACAAAAAGAACCGGGCGCCCCTGCGCTGACAGCCGGAACACGGCGGCA
TCAGAGCAGCCGATTGTCTGTTGTGCCCAGTCATAGCCGAATAGCCTCTCCACCCAAGCGGCCGGAGAAC
CTGCGTGCAATCCATCTTGTTCAATCATGCGAAACGATCCTCATCCTGTCTCTTGATCAGATCCGAAAAT
GGATATACAAGCTCCCGGGAGCTTTTTGCAAAAGCCTAGGCCTCCAAAAAAGCCTCCTCACTACTTCTGG
AATAGCTCAGAGGCAGAGGCGGCCTCGGCCTCTGCATAAATAAAAAAAATTAGTCAGCCATGGGGCGGAG
AATGGGCGGAACTGGGCGGAGTTAGGGGCGGGATGGGCGGAGTTAGGGGCGGGACTATGGTTGCTGACTA
ATTGAGATGCATGCTTTGCATACTTCTGCCTGCTGGGGAGCCTGGGGACTTTCCACACCTGGTTGCTGAC
TAATTGAGATGCATGCTTTGCATACTTCTGCCTGCTGGGGAGCCTGGGGACTTTCCACACCCTAACTGAC
ACACATTCCACAGAATTAATTCGCGTTAAATTTTTGTTAAATCAGCTCATTTTTTAACCAATAGGCCGAA
ATCGGCAAAATCCCTTATAAATCAAAAGAATAGACCGAGATAGGGT
[37 nt withheld, positions 7397-7433]
AAAGAACGTGGACTCCAACGTCAAAGG
[49 nt withheld, positions 7461-7509]
T
[91 nt withheld, positions 7511-7601]
G
[124 nt withheld, positions 7603-7726]
GGGGATACCCCCTAGAGCCCCAGCTGGTTCTTTCCGCCTCAGAAGCCATAGAGCCCACCGCATCCCCAGC
ATGCCTGCTATTGTCTTCCCAATCCTCCCCCTTGCTGTCCTGCCCCACCCCACCCCCCAGAATAGAATGA
CACCTACTCAGACAATGCGATGCAATTTCCTCATTTTATTAGGAAAGGACAGTGGGAGTGGCACCTTCCA
GGGTCAAGGAAGGCACGGGGGAGGGGCAAACAACAGATGGCTGGCAACTAGAAGGCACAGTCGAGGCTGA
TCAGCGAGCTCTAGCATTTAGGTGACACTATAGAATAGGGCCCTCTAGATGCATGCTCGAGTTGCGCCTT
TTCCAAAGCAGCCCTGGGTTTGCGCAGGGACGCGGCTGCTCTGGGCGTGGTTCCGGGAAACGCAGCGGCG
CCGACCCTGGGTCTCGCACATTCTTCACGTCCGTTCGCAGCGTCACCCGGATCTTCGCCGCTACCCTTGT
GGGCCCCCCGGCGACGCTTCCTGCTCCGCCCCTAAGTCGGGAAGGTTCCTTGCGGTTCGCGGCGTGCCGG
ACGTGACAAACGGAAGCCACACGTCTCACTAGTACCCTCGCAGACGGACAGCGCCAGGGAGCAATGGCAG
CGCGCCGACCGCGATGGGCTGTGGCCAATAGCGGCTGCTCAGCAGGGCGCGCCGAGAGCAGCGGCCGGGA
AGGGGCGGTGCGGGAGGCGGGGTGTGGGGCGGTAGTGTGGGCCCTGTTCCTGCCCGCGCGGTGTTCCGCA
TTCTGCAAGCCTCCGGAGCGCACGTCGGCAGTCGGCTCCCTCGTTGACCGAATCACCGACCTCTCTCCCC
AGGGGGTACCGCCACCATGGTGTCTAAGGGCGAGGAGCTGATCAAGGAGAATATGCACATGAAATTGTAT
ATGGAGGGGACGGTAGATAACCATCACTTCAAATGTACCAGTGAGGGAGAAGGCAAGCCCTACGAGGGCA
CTCAGACCATGCGGATAAAGGTTGTCGAGGGTGGTCCTCTGCCGTTCGCCTTTGACATACTCGCTACATC
CTTTCTGTACGGTTCCAAGACTTTTATTAACCACACGCAAGGCATACCGGATTTCTTTAAACAGAGTTTT
CCCGAAGGTTTCACATGGGAGCGCGTGACTACGTATGAGGACGGAGGAGTGCTCACCGCTACACAAGACA
CTAGCTTGCAAGATGGTTGTTTGATCTATAACGTCAAGATTAGGGGAGTAAACTTTACCAGCAATGGCCC
AGTCATGCAGAAGAAGACGTTGGGGTGGGAAGCATTCACGGAGACATTGTACCCGGCAGACGGCGGCCTC
GAAGGTAGGAACGACATGGCACTGAAACTTGTGGGAGGAAGTCATTTGATTGCGAATGCCAAGACCACCT
ATCGGAGTAAAAAGCCCGCGAAAAATCTGAAGATGCCAGGTGTTTATTATGTCGATTACAGGTTGGAGAG
AATAAAAGAGGCTAACAATGAGACCTATGTTGAACAACACGAAGTTGCGGTAGCCCGGTACTGCGATCTT
CCAAGTAAGTTGGGGCATAAACTTAATTGATAGGCGGCCGCCTGTGCCTTCTAGTTGCCAGCCATCTGTT
GTTTGCCCCTCCCCCGTGCCTTCCTTGACCCTGGAAGGTGCCA
